>Addgene plasmid #141302 | pRATIO2212 | addgene full sequence | sequence record 310169 | Addgene NGS Result
TGACGTCGTATGATCGCGAAGCACCCACCCTAAGCCACATTTTAATCCTTCTGTTGGCCATGCCCCATCA
AAGTTGCACTTAACCCAAGATTGTGGTGGAGCTTCCCATGTTTCTCGTCTGTCCCGACGGTGTTGTGGTT
GGTGCTTTCCTTACATTCTGAGCCTCTTTCCTTCTAATCCACTCATCTGCATCTTCTTGTGTCCTTACTA
ATACCTCATTGGTTCCAAATTCCCTCCCTTTAAGCACCAGCTCGTTTCTGTTCTTCCACAGCCTCCCAAG
TATCCAAGGGACTAAAGCCTCCACATTCTTCAGATCAGGATATTCTTGTTTAAGATGTTGAACTCTATGG
AGGTTTGTATGAACTGATGATCTAGGACCGGATAAGTTCCCTTCTTCATAGCGAACTTATTCAAAGAATG
TTTTGTGTATCATTCTTGTTACATTGTTATTAATGAAAAAATATTATTGGTCATTGGACTGAACACGAGT
GTTAAATATGGACCAGGCCCCAAATAAGATCCATTGATATATGAATTAAATAACAAGAATAAATCGAGTC
ACCAAACCACTTGCCTTTTTTAACGAGACTTGTTCACCAACTTGATACAAAAGTCATTATCCTATGCAAA
TCAATAATCATACAAAAATATCCAATAACACTAAAAAATTAAAAGAAATGGATAATTTCACAATATGTTA
TACGATAAAGAAGTTACTTTTCCAAGAAATTCACTGATTTTATAAGCCCACTTGCATTAGATAAATGGCA
AAAAAAAACAAAAAGGAAAAGAAATAAAGCACGAAGAATTCCAGAAAATACGAAATACGCTTCAATGCAG
TGGGACCCACGGTTCAATTATTGCCAATTTTCAGCTCCACCGTATATTTAAAAAATAAAACGATAATGCT
AAAAAAATATAAATCGTAACGATCGTTAAATCTCAACGGCTGGATCTTATGACGACCGTTAGAAATTGTG
GTTGTCGACGAGTCAGTAATAAACGGCGTCAAAGTGGTTGCAGCCGGCACACACGAGTCGTGTTTATCAA
CTCAAAGCACAAATACTTTTCCTCAACCTAAAAATAAGGCAATTAGCCAAAAACAACTTTGCGTGTAAAC
AACGCTCAATACACGTGTCATTTTATTATTAGCTATTGCTTCACCGCCTTAGCTTTCTCGTGACCTAGTC
GTCCTCGTCTTTTCTTCTTCTTCTTCTATAAAACAATACCCAAAGAGTTCTTCTTCTTCACAATTCAGAT
TTCAATTTCTCAAAATCTTAAAAACTTTCTCTCAATTCTCTCTACCGTGATCAAGGTAAATTTCTGTGTT
CCTTATTCTCTCAAAATCTTCGATTTTGTTTTCGTTCGATCCCAATTTCGTATATGTTCTTTGGTTTAGA
TTCTGTTAATCTTAGATCGAAGACGATTTTCTGGGTTTGATCGTTAGATATCATCTTAATTCTCGATTAG
GGTTTCATAGATATCATCCGATTTGTTCAAATAATTTGAGTTTTGTCGAATAATTACTCTTCGATTTGTG
ATTTCTATCCAGATCTGGTGTTAGTTTCTAGTTTGTGCGATCGAATTTGTCCTCGAGAGGGGACTCTAGA
ATGCCAAAAAAGAAGAGAAAGGTAGAAGACCCCACTAGTACAAGTTTGTACAAAAAAGCTGAACGAGAAA
CGTAAAATGATATAAATATCAATATATTAAATTAGATTTTGCATAAAAAACAGACTACATAATACTGTAA
AACACAACATATCCAGTCACTATGGCGGCCCCTCGAGGGGCCGCATTAGGCACCCCAGGCTTTACACTTT
ATGCTTCCGGCTCGTATAATGTGTGGATTTTGAGTTAGGATCCGGCGAGATTTTCAGGAGCTAAGGAAGC
TAAAATGGAGAAAAAAATCACTGGATATACCACCGTTGATATATCCCAATGGCATCGTAAAGAACATTTT
GAGGCATTTCAGTCAGTTGCTCAATGTACCTATAACCAGACCGTTCAGCTGGATATTACGGCCTTTTTAA
AGACCGTAAAGAAAAATAAGCACAAGTTTTATCCGGCCTTTATTCACATTCTTGCCCGCCTGATGAATGC
TCATCCGGAATTCCGTATGGCAATGAAAGACGGTGAGCTGGTGATATGGGATAGTGTTCACCCTTGTTAC
ACCGTTTTCCATGAGCAAACTGAAACGTTTTCATCGCTCTGGAGTGAATACCACGACGATTTCCGGCAGT
TTCTACACATATATTCGCAAGATGTGGCGTGTTACGGTGAAAACCTGGCCTATTTCCCTAAAGGGTTTAT
TGAGAATATGTTTTTCGTCTCAGCCAATCCCTGGGTGAGTTTCACCAGTTTTGATTTAAACGTGGCCAAT
ATGGACAACTTCTTCGCCCCCGTTTTCACCATGGGCAAATATTATACGCAAGGCGACAAGGTGCTGATGC
CGCTGGCGATTCAGGTTCATCATGCCGTCTGTGATGGCTTCCATGTCGGCAGAATGCTTAATGAATTACA
ACAGTACTGCGATGAGTGGCAGGGCGGGGCGTAAAGATCTGGATCCGGCTTACTAAAAGCCAGATAACAG
TATGCGTATTTGCGCGCTGATTTTTGCGGTATAAGAATATATACTGATATGTATACCCGAAGTATGTCAA
AAAGAGGTGTGCTATGAAGCAGCGTATTACAGTGACAGTTGACAGCGACAGCTATCAGTTGCTCAAGGCA
TATATGATGTCAATATCTCCGGTCTGGTAAGCACAACCATGCAGAATGAAGCCCGTCGTCTGCGTGCCGA
ACGCTGGAAAGCGGAAAATCAGGAAGGGATGGCTGAGGTCGCCCGGTTTATTGAAATGAACGGCTCTTTT
GCTGACGAGAACAGGGACTGGTGAAATGCAGTTTAAGGTTTACACCTATAAAAGAGAGAGCCGTTATCGT
CTGTTTGTGGATGTACAGAGTGATATTATTGACACGCCCGGGCGACGGATGGTGATCCCCCTGGCCAGTG
CACGTCTGCTGTCAGATAAAGTCTCCCGTGAACTTTACCCGGTGGTGCATATCGGGGATGAAAGCTGGCG
CATGATGACCACCGATATGGCCAGTGTGCCGGTCTCCGTTATCGGGGAAGAAGTGGCTGATCTCAGCCAC
CGCGAAAATGACATCAAAAACGCCATTAACCTGATGTTCTGGGGAATATAAATGTCAGGCTCCCTTATAC
ACAGCCAGTCTGCAGGTCGACCATAGTGACTGGATATGTTGTGTTTTACAGTATTATGTAGTCTGTTTTT
TATGCAAAATCTAATTTAATATATTGATATTTATATCATTTTACGTTTCTCGTTCAGCTTTCTTGTACAA
AGTGGTGGGCCCAATGGTGTCCAAGGGCGAAGCTGTGATTAAAGAATTTATGCGTTTTAAGGTCCACATG
GAAGGATCCATGAATGGACATGAATTCGAAATCGAGGGGGAGGGCGAGGGCCGACCTTATGAGGGTACAC
AGACCGCGAAGCTAAAGGTAACCAAGGGAGGCCCACTACCCTTTAGTTGGGACATACTCAGCCCGCAGTT
TATGTATGGCAGTCGTGCCTTTATAAAGCACCCAGCGGATATACCAGACTACTACAAACAGTCCTTCCCA
GAGGGGTTTAAATGGGAGCGAGTGATGAACTTTGAGGACGGTGGTGCTGTGACGGTAACTCAGGACACAT
CACTCGAAGACGGGACTCTTATTTACAAAGTAAAACTGAGAGGGACCAATTTTCCACCAGATGGCCCCGT
CATGCAAAAAAAGACGATGGGTTGGGAAGCATCTACAGAACGACTCTATCCCGAGGACGGCGTCCTCAAA
GGCGACATTAAAATGGCCTTGAGGTTGAAAGACGGTGGACGTTACTTGGCGGACTTCAAAACAACTTATA
AAGCAAAAAAGCCAGTGCAAATGCCTGGAGCGTACAATGTAGATAGAAAACTTGATATAACGTCACATAA
TGAGGACTATACCGTGGTTGAGCAATACGAGAGGTCAGAAGGACGACACAGCACCGGCGGTATGGACGAG
TTGTACAAGACGCGTTCTAATGCCGCCGATGAGGTTGCGACTGGATCAGGTCTTTTAGCGATACATCCGA
CCGAAGCGCGACATAAACAAAAAATTGTAGCGCCGGTCAAACAAACCCTGAATTTCGACTTACTCAAACT
TGCGGGTGACGTAGAGTCAAATCCAGGGCCTGGTACCATGGTGAGCAAGGGCGAGGAGCTGTTCACCGGG
GTGGTGCCCATCCTGGTCGAGCTGGACGGCGACGTAAACGGCCACAAGTTCAGCGTGTCCGGCGAGGGCG
AGGGCGATGCCACCTACGGCAAGCTGACCCTGAAGCTGATCTGCACCACCGGCAAGCTGCCCGTGCCCTG
GCCCACCCTCGTGACCACCCTGGGCTACGGCCTGCAGTGCTTCGCCCGCTACCCCGACCACATGAAGCAG
CACGACTTCTTCAAGTCCGCCATGCCCGAAGGCTACGTCCAGGAGCGCACCATCTTCTTCAAGGACGACG
GCAACTACAAGACCCGCGCCGAGGTGAAGTTCGAGGGCGACACCCTGGTGAACCGCATCGAGCTGAAGGG
CATCGACTTCAAGGAGGACGGCAACATCCTGGGGCACAAGCTGGAGTACAACTACAACAGCCACAACGTC
TATATCACCGCCGACAAGCAGAAGAACGGCATCAAGGCCAACTTCAAGATCCGCCACAACATCGAGGACG
GCGGCGTGCAGCTCGCCGACCACTACCAGCAGAACACCCCCATCGGCGACGGCCCCGTGCTGCTGCCCGA
CAACCACTACCTGAGCTACCAGTCCGCCCTGAGCAAAGACCCCAACGAGAAGCGCGATCACATGGTCCTG
CTGGAGTTCGTGACCGCCGCCGGGATCACTCTCGGCATGGACGAGCTGTACATTGCTGCAGCGGCCTAAG
AGCTCGAATTTCCCCGATCGTTCAAACATTTGGCAATAAAGTTTCTTAAGATTGAATCCTGTTGCCGGTC
TTGCGATGATTATCATATAATTTCTGTTGAATTACGTTAAGCATGTAATAATTAACATGTAATGCATGAC
GTTATTTATGAGATGGGTTTTTATGATTAGAGTCCCGCAATTATACATTTAATACGCGATAGAAAACAAA
ATATAGCGCGCAAACTAGGATAAATTATCGCGCGCGGTGTCATCTATGTTACTAGATCGGGAATTGGTTC
CGGAACCAATTCGTAATCATGTCATAGCTGTTTCCTGTGTGAAATTGTTATCCGCTCACAATTCCACACA
ACATACGAGCCGGAAGCATAAAGTGTAAAGCCTGGGGTGCCTAATGAGTGAGCTAACTCACATTAGGCTG
AATTAGGCGCGCCTATTTCTGAATTCCCGATCTAGTAACATAGATGACACCGCGCGCGATAATTTATCCT
AGTTTGCGCGCTATATTTTGTTTTCTATCGCGTATTAAATGTATAATTGCGGGACTCTAATCATAAAAAC
CCATCTCATAAATAACGTCATGCATTACATGTTAATTATTACATGCTTAACGTAATTCAACAGAAATTAT
ATGATAATCATCGCAAGACCGGCAACAGGATTCAATCTTAAGAAACTTTATTGCCAAATGTTTGAACGAT
CGGGGATCATCCGGGTCTGTGGCGGGAACTCCACGAAAATATCCGAACGCAGCAAGATATCGCGGTGCAT
CTCGGTCTTGCCTGGGCAGTCGCCGCCGACGCCGTTGATGTGGACGCCGGGCCCGATCATATTGTCGCTC
AGGATCGTGGCGTTGTGCTTGTCGGCCGTTGCTGTCGTAATGATATCGGCACCTTCGACCGCCTGTTCCG
CAGAGATCCCGTGGGCGAAGAACTCCAGCATGAGATCCCCGCGCTGGAGGATCATCCAGCCGGCGTCCCG
GAAAACGATTCCGAAGCCCAACCTTTCATAGAAGGCGGCGGTGGAATCGAAATCTCGTGATGGCAGGTTG
GGCGTCGCTTGGTCGGTCATTTCGAACCCCAGAGTCCCGCTCAGAAGAACTCGTCAAGAAGGCGATAGAA
GGCGATGCGCTGCGAATCGGGAGCGGCGATACCGTAAAGCACGAGGAAGCGGTCAGCCCATTCGCCGCCA
AGCTCTTCAGCAATATCACGGGTAGCCAACGCTATGTCCTGATAGCGGTCCGCCACACCCAGCCGGCCAC
AGTCGATGAATCCAGAAAAGCGGCCATTTTCCACCATGATATTCGGCAAGCAGGCATCGCCATGGGTCAC
GACGAGATCATCGCCGTCGGGCATGCGCGCCTTGAGCCTGGCGAACAGTTCGGCTGGCGCGAGCCCCTGA
TGCTCTTCGTCCAGATCATCCTGATCGACAAGACCGGCTTCCATCCGAGTACGTGCTCGCTCGATGCGAT
GTTTCGCTTGGTGGTCGAATGGGCAGGTAGCCGGATCAAGCGTATGCAGCCGCCGCATTGCATCAGCCAT
GATGGATACTTTCTCGGCAGGAGCAAGGTGAGATGACAGGAGATCCTGCCCCGGCACTTCGCCCAATAGC
AGCCAGTCCCTTCCCGCTTCAGTGACAACGTCGAGCACAGCTGCGCAAGGAACGCCCGTCGTGGCCAGCC
ACGATAGCCGCGCTGCCTCGTCCTGCAGTTCATTCAGGGCACCGGACAGGTCGGTCTTGACAAAAAGAAC
CGGGCGCCCCTGCGCTGACAGCCGGAACACGGCGGCATCAGAGCAGCCGATTGTCTGTTGTGCCCAGTCA
TAGCCGAATAGCCTCTCCACCCAAGCGGCCGGAGAACCTGCGTGCAATCCATCTTGTTCAATCATGCGAA
ACGATCCAGATCCGGTGCAGATTATTTGGATTGAGAGTGAATATGAGACTCTAATTGGATACCGAGGGGA
ATTTATGGAACGTCAGTGGAGCATTTTTGACAAGAAATATTTGCTAGCTGATAGTGACCTTAGGCGACTT
TTGAACGCGCAATAATGGTTTCTGACGTATGTGCTTAGCTCATTAAACTCCAGAAACCCGCGGCTGAGTG
GCTCCTTCAACGTTGCGGTTCTGTCAGTTCCAAACGTAAAACGGCTTGTCCCGCGTCATCGGCGGGGGTC
ATAACGTGACTCCCTTAATTCTCCGCTCATGATGAATTCAGAAATAAATTCAGCCTAATTCGGCGTTAAT
TCAGTACATTAAAAACGTCCGCAATGTGTTATTAAGTTGTCTAAGCGTCAATTTGTTTACACCACAATAT
ATCCTGCCACCAGCCAGCCAACAGCTCCCCGACCGGCAGCTCGGCACAAAATCACCACTCGATACAGGCA
GCCCATCAGTCCGGGACGGCGTCAGCGGGAGAGCCGTTGTAAGGCGGCAGACTTTGCTCATGTTACCGAT
GCTATTCGGAAGAACGGCAACTAAGCTGCCGGGTTTGAAACACGGATGATCTCGCGGAGGGTAGCATGTT
GATTGTAACGATGACAGAGCGTTGCTGCCTGTGATCAATTCGGGCACGAACCCAGTGGACATAAGCCTGT
TCGGTTCGTAAGCTGTAATGCAAGTAGCGTATGCGCTCACGCAACTGGTCCAGAACCTTGACCGAACGCA
GCGGTGGTAACGGCGCAGTGGCGGTTTTCATGGCTTGTTATGACTGTTTTTTTGGGGTACAGTCTATGCC
TCGGGCATCCAAGCAGCAAGCGCGTTACGCCGTGGGTCGATGTTTGATGTTATGGAGCAGCAACGATGTT
ACGCAGCAGGGCAGTCGCCCTAAAACAAAGTTAAACATCATGGGGGAAGCGGTGATCGCCGAAGTATCGA
CTCAACTATCAGAGGTAGTTGGCGTCATCGAGCGCCATCTCGAACCGACGTTGCTGGCCGTACATTTGTA
CGGCTCCGCAGTGGATGGCGGCCTGAAGCCACACAGTGATATTGATTTGCTGGTTACGGTGACCGTAAGG
CTTGATGAAACAACGCGGCGAGCTTTGATCAACGACCTTTTGGAAACTTCGGCTTCCCCTGGAGAGAGCG
AGATTCTCCGCGCTGTAGAAGTCACCATTGTTGTGCACGACGACATCATTCCGTGGCGTTATCCAGCTAA
GCGCGAACTGCAATTTGGAGAATGGCAGCGCAATGACATTCTTGCAGGTATCTTCGAGCCAGCCACGATC
GACATTGATCTGGCTATCTTGCTGACAAAAGCAAGAGAACATAGCGTTGCCTTGGTAGGTCCAGCGGCGG
AGGAACTCTTTGATCCGGTTCCTGAACAGGATCTATTTGAGGCGCTAAATGAAACCTTAACGCTATGGAA
CTCGCCGCCCGACTGGGCTGGCGATGAGCGAAATGTAGTGCTTACGTTGTCCCGCATTTGGTACAGCGCA
GTAACCGGCAAAATCGCGCCGAAGGATGTCGCTGCCGACTGGGCAATGGAGCGCCTGCCGGCCCAGTATC
AGCCCGTCATACTTGAAGCTAGACAGGCTTATCTTGGACAAGAAGAAGATCGCTTGGCCTCGCGCGCAGA
TCAGTTGGAAGAATTTGTCCACTACGTGAAAGGCGAGATCACCAAGGTAGTCGGCAAATAATGTCTAGCT
AGAAATTCGTTCAAGCCGACGCCGCTTCGCGGCGCGGCTTAACTCAAGCGTTAGATGCACTAAGCACATA
ATTGCTCACAGCCAAACTATCAGGTCAAGTCTGCTTTTATTATTTTTAAGCGTGCATAATAAGCCCTACA
CAAATTGGGAGATATATCATGCATGACCAAAATCCCTTAACGTGAGTTTTCGTTCCACTGAGCGTCAGAC
CCCGTAGAAAAGATCAAAGGATCTTCTTGAGATCCTTTTTTTCTGCGCGTAATCTGCTGCTTGCAAACAA
AAAAACCACCGCTACCAGCGGTGGTTTGTTTGCCGGATCAAGAGCTACCAACTCTTTTTCCGAAGGTAAC
TGGCTTCAGCAGAGCGCAGATACCAAATACTGTCCTTCTAGTGTAGCCGTAGTTAGGCCACCACTTCAAG
AACTCTGTAGCACCGCCTACATACCTCGCTCTGCTAATCCTGTTACCAGTGGCTGCTGCCAGTGGCGATA
AGTCGTGTCTTACCGGGTTGGACTCAAGACGATAGTTACCGGATAAGGCGCAGCGGTCGGGCTGAACGGG
GGGTTCGTGCACACAGCCCAGCTTGGAGCGAACGACCTACACCGAACTGAGATACCTACAGCGTGAGCTA
TGAGAAAGCGCCACGCTTCCCGAAGGGAGAAAGGCGGACAGGTATCCGGTAAGCGGCAGGGTCGGAACAG
GAGAGCGCACGAGGGAGCTTCCAGGGGGAAACGCCTGGTATCTTTATAGTCCTGTCGGGTTTCGCCACCT
CTGACTTGAGCGTCGATTTTTGTGATGCTCGTCAGGGGGGCGGAGCCTATGGAAAAACGCCAGCAACGCG
GCCTTTTTACGGTTCCTGGCCTTTTGCTGGCCTTTTGCTCACATGTTCTTTCCTGCGTTATCCCCTGATT
CTGTGGATAACCGTATTACCGCCTTTGAGTGAGCTGATACCGCTCGCCGCAGCCGAACGACCGAGCGCAG
CGAGTCAGTGAGCGAGGAAGCGGAAGAGCGCCTGATGCGGTATTTTCTCCTTACGCATCTGTGCGGTATT
TCACACCGCATATGGTGCACTCTCAGTACAATCTGCTCTGATGCCGCATAGTTAAGCCAGTATACACTCC
GCTATCGCTACGTGACTGGGTCATGGCTGCGCCCCGACACCCGCCAACACCCGCTGACGCGCCCTGACGG
GCTTGTCTGCTCCCGGCATCCGCTTACAGACAAGCTGTGACCGTCTCCGGGAGCTGCATGTGTCAGAGGT
TTTCACCGTCATCACCGAAACGCGCGAGGCAGGGTGCCTTGATGTGGGCGCCGGCGGTCGAGTGGCGACG
GCGCGGCTTGTCCGCGCCCTGGTAGATTGCCTGGCCGTAGGCCAGCCATTTTTGAGCGGCCAGCGGCCGC
GATAGGCCGACGCGAAGCGGCGGGGCGTAGGGAGCGCAGCGACCGAAGGGTAGGCGCTTTTTGCAGCTCT
TCGGCTGTGCGCTGGCCAGACAGTTATGCACAGGCCAGGCGGGTTTTAAGAGTTTTAATAAGTTTTAAAG
AGTTTTAGGCGGAAAAATCGCCTTTTTTCTCTTTTATATCAGTCACTTACATGTGTGACCGGTTCCCAAT
GTACGGCTTTGGGTTCCCAATGTACGGGTTCCGGTTCCCAATGTACGGCTTTGGGTTCCCAATGTACGTG
CTATCCACAGGAAAGAGACCTTTTCGACCTTTTTCCCCTGCTAGGGCAATTTGCCCTAGCATCTGCTCCG
TACATTAGGAACCGGCGGATGCTTCGCCCTCGATCAGGTTGCGGTAGCGCATGACTAGGATCGGGCCAGC
CTGCCCCGCCTCCTCCTTCAAATCGTACTCCGGCAGGTCATTTGACCCGATCAGCTTGCGCACGGTGAAA
CAGAACTTCTTGAACTCTCCGGCGCTGCCACTGCGTTCGTAGATCGTCTTGAACAACCATCTGGCTTCTG
CCTTGCCTGCGGCGCGGCGTGCCAGGCGGTAGAGAAAACGGCCGATGCCGGGATCGATCAAAAAGTAATC
GGGGTGAACCGTCAGCACGTCCGGGTTCTTGCCTTCTGTGATCTCGCGGTACATCCAATCAGCTAGCTCG
ATCTCGATGTACTCCGGCCGCCCGGTTTCGCTCTTTACGATCTTGTAGCGGCTAATCAAGGCTTCACCCT
CGGATACCGTCACCAGGCGGCCGTTCTTGGCCTTCTTCGTACGCTGCATGGCAACGTGCGTGGTGTTTAA
CCGAATGCAGGTTTCTACCAGGTCGTCTTTCTGCTTTCCGCCATCGGCTCGCCGGCAGAACTTGAGTACG
TCCGCAACGTGTGGACGGAACACGCGGCCGGGCTTGTCTCCCTTCCCTTCCCGGTATCGGTTCATGGATT
CGGTTAGATGGGAAACCGCCATCAGTACCAGGTCGTAATCCCACACACTGGCCATGCCGGCCGGCCCTGC
GGAAACCTCTACGTGCCCGTCTGGAAGCTCGTAGCGGATCACCTCGCCAGCTCGTCGGTCACGCTTCGAC
AGACGGAAAACGGCCACGTCCATGATGCTGCGACTATCGCGGGTGCCCACGTCATAGAGCATCGGAACGA
AAAAATCTGGTTGCTCGTCGCCCTTGGGCGGCTTCCTAATCGACGGCGCACCGGCTGCCGGCGGTTGCCG
GGATTCTTTGCGGATTCGATCAGCGGCCGCTTGCCACGATTCACCGGGGCGTGCTTCTGCCTCGATGCGT
TGCCGCTGGGCGGCCTGCGCGGCCTTCAACTTCTCCACCAGGTCATCACCCAGCGCCGCGCCGATTTGTA
CCGGGCCGGATGGTTTGCGACCGCTCACGCCGATTCCTCGGGCTTGGGGGTTCCAGTGCCATTGCAGGGC
CGGCAGACAACCCAGCCGCTTACGCCTGGCCAACCGCCCGTTCCTCCACACATGGGGCATTCCACGGCGT
CGGTGCCTGGTTGTTCTTGATTTTCCATGCCGCCTCCTTTAGCCGCTAAAATTCATCTACTCATTTATTC
ATTTGCTCATTTACTCTGGTAGCTGCGCGATGTATTCAGATAGCAGCTCGGTAATGGTCTTGCCTTGGCG
TACCGCGTACATCTTCAGCTTGGTGTGATCCTCCGCCGGCAACTGAAAGTTGACCCGCTTCATGGCTGGC
GTGTCTGCCAGGCTGGCCAACGTTGCAGCCTTGCTGCTGCGTGCGCTCGGACGGCCGGCACTTAGCGTGT
TTGTGCTTTTGCTCATTTTCTCTTTACCTCATTAACTCAAATGAGTTTTGATTTAATTTCAGCGGCCAGC
GCCTGGACCTCGCGGGCAGCGTCGCCCTCGGGTTCTGATTCAAGAACGGTTGTGCCGGCGGCGGCAGTGC
CTGGGTAGCTCACGCGCTGCGTGATACGGGACTCAAGAATGGGCAGCTCGTACCCGGCCAGCGCCTCGGC
AACCTCACCGCCGATGCGCGTGCCTTTGATCGCCCGCGACACGACAAAGGCCGCTTGTAGCCTTCCATCC
GTGACCTCAATGCGCTGCTTAACCAGCTCCACCAGGTCGGCGGTGGCCCATATGTCGTAAGGGCTTGGCT
GCACCGGAATCAGCACGAAGTCGGCTGCCTTGATCGCGGACACAGCCAAGTCCGCCGCCTGGGGCGCTCC
GTCGATCACTACGAAGTCGCGCCGGCCGATGGCCTTCACGTCGCGGTCAATCGTCGGGCGGTCGATGCCG
ACAACGGTTAGCGGTTGATCTTCCCGCACGGCCGCCCAATCGCGGGCACTGCCCTGGGGATCGGAATCGA
CTAACAGAACATCGGCCCCGGCGAGTTGCAGGGCGCGGGCTAGATGGGTTGCGATGGTCGTCTTGCCTGA
CCCGCCTTTCTGGTTAAGTACAGCGATAACCTTCATGCGTTCCCCTTGCGTATTTGTTTATTTACTCATC
GCATCATATACGCAGCGACCGCATGACGCAAGCTGTTTTACTCAAATACACATCACCTTTTTAGACGGCG
GCGCTCGGTTTCTTCAGCGGCCAAGCTGGCCGGCCAGGCCGCCAGCTTGGCATCAGACAAACCGGCCAGG
ATTTCATGCAGCCGCACGGTTGAGACGTGCGCGGGCGGCTCGAACACGTACCCGGCCGCGATCATCTCCG
CCTCGATCTCTTCGGTAATGAAAAACGGTTCGTCCTGGCCGTCCTGGTGCGGTTTCATGCTTGTTCCTCT
TGGCGTTCATTCTCGGCGGCCGCCAGGGCGTCGGCCTCGGTCAATGCGTCCTCACGGAAGGCACCGCGCC
GCCTGGCCTCGGTGGGCGTCACTTCCTCGCTGCGCTCAAGTGCGCGGTACAGGGTCGAGCGATGCACGCC
AAGCAGTGCAGCCGCCTCTTTCACGGTGCGGCCTTCCTGGTCGATCAGCTCGCGGGCGTGCGCGATCTGT
GCCGGGGTGAGGGTAGGGCGGGGGCCAAACTTCACGCCTCGGGCCTTGGCGGCCTCGCGCCCGCTCCGGG
TGCGGTCGATGATTAGGGAACGCTCGAACTCGGCAATGCCGGCGAACACGGTCAACACCATGCGGCCGGC
CGGCGTGGTGGTGTCGGCCCACGGCTCTGCCAGGCTACGCAGGCCCGCGCCGGCCTCCTGGATGCGCTCG
GCAATGTCCAGTAGGTCGCGGGTGCTGCGGGCCAGGCGGTCTAGCCTGGTCACTGTCACAACGTCGCCAG
GGCGTAGGTGGTCAAGCATCCTGGCCAGCTCCGGGCGGTCGCGCCTGGTGCCGGTGATCTTCTCGGAAAA
CAGCTTGGTGCAGCCGGCCGCGTGCAGTTCGGCCCGTTGGTTGGTCAAGTCCTGGTCGTCGGTGCTGACG
CGGGCATAGCCCAGCAGGCCAGCGGCGGCGCTCTTGTTCATGGCGTAATGTCTCCGGTTCTAGTCGCAAG
TATTCTACTTTATGCGACTAAAACACGCGACAAGAAAACGCCAGGAAAAGGGCAGGGCGGCAGCCTGTCG
CGTAACTTAGGACTTGTGCGACATGTCGTTTTCAGAAGACGGCTGCACTGAACGTCAGAAGCCGACTGCA
CTATAGCAGCGGAGGGGTTGGATCAAAGTACTTTGATCCCGAGGGGAACCCTGTGGTTGGCATGCACATA
CAAATGGACGAACGGATAAACCTTTTCACGCCCTTTTAAATATCCGATTATTCTAATAAACGCTCTTTTC
TCTTAGGTTTACCCGCCAATATATCCTGTCAAACACTGATAGTTTAAACTGAAGGCGGGAAACGACAATC
TGATCCAAGCTCAAGCTGCTCTAGCATTCGCCATTCAGGCTGCGCAACTGTTGGGAAGGGCGATCGGTGC
GGGCCTCTTCGCTATTACGCCAGCTGGCGAAAGGGGGATGTGCTGCAAGGCGATTAAGTTGGGTAACGCC
AGGGTTTTCCCAGTCACGACGTTGTAAAACGACGGCCAGTGCCAAGCTT
Features (pLannotate 1.2.2; 32 found; start..end, strand, type, name):
   1614..1634    +  CDS            SV40 NLS: nuclear localization signal of SV40 (simian virus 40) large T antigen
   1650..1774    +  protein_bind   attR1: mutant version of attR; recombination site for the Gateway® LR reaction LR Clonase™
   1811..1841    +  promoter       lac UV5 promoter: E. coli lac promoter with an "up" mutation
   1866..1894    +  promoter       cat promoter (fragment): promoter of the E. coli cat gene encoding chloramphenicol acetyltransferase
   1895..2554    +  CDS            CmR: chloramphenicol acetyltransferase; cat; confers resistance to chloramphenicol
   2733..2891    +  CDS            ccdA (fragment): CCDA_ECO57 - Also known as H, letA. Experimental evidence at protein level: Swiss-Prot protein existence level 1. Antitoxin component of a type II toxin-antitoxin (TA) system which inhibits the post-segregational killing (PSK) of plasmid-free cells, also referred to as a plasmid addiction system. Binds to and blocks the activity of CcdB; will also remove bound CcdB protein from the CcdB-GyrA complex by forming a CcdA-CcdB complex, a process termed rejuvenation. Functions as a transcriptional corepressor for the ccdAB operon, repression also requires CcdB (By similarity). From Escherichia coli
   2896..3198    +  CDS            ccdB: CCDB_ECOLI - Also known as G, letB, letD. Experimental evidence at protein level: Swiss-Prot protein existence level 1. Toxic component of a type II toxin-antitoxin (TA) system, functioning in plasmid maintainence. Responsible for the post- segregational killing (PSK) of plasmid-free cells, also referred to as a plasmid addiction system. Half-life of over 2 hours. Cell killing by CcdB is accompanied by filamentation, defects in chromosome and plasmid segregation, defects in cell division, formation of anucleate cells, decreased DNA synthesis and plasmid loss. Interferes with the activity of DN
   3242..3366    -  protein_bind   attR2: mutant version of attR; recombination site for the Gateway® LR reaction LR Clonase™
   3374..4069    +  CDS            mScarlet-I: mScarlet-I is a basic (constitutively fluorescent) red fluorescent protein published in 2016, derived from synthetic construct. It is reported to be a rapidly-maturing monomer with moderate acid sensitivity.
   4238..4951    +  CDS            Venus: Venus is a basic (constitutively fluorescent) yellow fluorescent protein published in 2002, derived from Aequorea victoria. It is reported to be a rapidly-maturing weak dimer with moderate acid sensitivity.
   4986..5238    +  terminator     NOS terminator: nopaline synthase terminator and poly(A) signal
   5293..5315    -  protein_bind   lac operator (fragment): The lac repressor binds to the lac operator to inhibit transcription in E. coli. This inhibition can be relieved by adding lactose or isopropyl-β-D-thiogalactopyranoside (IPTG). lac repressor encoded by lacI
   5319..5349    -  promoter       lac promoter: promoter for the E. coli lac operon
   5364..5385    -  protein_bind   CAP binding site: CAP binding activates transcription in the presence of cAMP. E. coli catabolite activator protein
   5419..5671    -  terminator     NOS terminator: nopaline synthase terminator and poly(A) signal
   5678..5884    -  CDS            ocd (fragment): OCD_AGRFC - Experimental evidence at protein level: Swiss-Prot protein existence level 1. Catalyzes the conversion of L-ornithine into L-proline with release of ammonia. Is involved in the utilization of nopaline, a catabolic pathway that proceeds through L-arginine and L-ornithine to L-proline. Nopaline is a predominant opine in plant cells transformed with Ti plasmid pTiC58. From Agrobacterium fabrum (strain C58 / ATCC 33970) (Agrobacterium tumefaciens (strain C58)).
   5891..6040    -  CDS            ble (fragment): BLE_KLEPN - Experimental evidence at protein level: Swiss-Prot protein existence level 1. Binding protein with a strong affinity to the bleomycin family of antibiotics. Binds to CL990; an antimitotic-antibiotic compound. From Klebsiella pneumoniae.
   6061..6855    -  CDS            NeoR/KanR: aminoglycoside phosphotransferase from Tn5; aph(3')-II (or nptII); confers resistance to neomycin, kanamycin, and G418 (Geneticin®)
   6876..7059    -  promoter       NOS promoter: nopaline synthase promoter NOS promoter
   7265..7289    -  misc_feature   LB T-DNA repeat: left border repeat from nopaline C58 T-DNA
   7548..7571    +  promoter       Pc promoter (fragment): intI1 (promoter lies within the coding sequence); class 1 integron promoter
   7747..7803    +  CDS            GmR (fragment): gentamycin acetyltransferase; aacC1; confers resistance to gentamycin
   7814..8601    +  CDS            SmR (fragment): aminoglycoside adenylyltransferase (Murphy, 1985); aadA; confers resistance to spectinomycin and streptomycin
   8847..9435    +  rep_origin     ori: high-copy-number ColE1/pMB1/pBR322/pUC origin of replication
   9621..9761    -  misc_feature   bom: basis of mobility region from pBR322
   9863..9902    -  CDS            rop (fragment): Rop protein, which maintains plasmids at low copy number; rop
  10105..10299   -  rep_origin     pVS1 oriV: origin of replication for the Pseudomonas plasmid pVS1 (Heeb et al., 2000)
  10365..11438   -  CDS            pVS1 RepA: replication protein from the Pseudomonas plasmid pVS1 (Heeb et al., 2000)
  11867..12496   -  CDS            pVS1 StaA: stability protein from the Pseudomonas plasmid pVS1 (Heeb et al., 2000)
  13056..13457   -  CDS            Y4CG_SINFN (fragment): Protein inferred from homology: Swiss-Prot protein existence level 3. From Sinorhizobium fredii (strain NBRC 101917 / NGR234).
  13797..13821   -  misc_feature   RB T-DNA repeat: right border repeat from nopaline C58 T-DNA
  13887..14041   -  CDS            lacZα (fragment): LacZα fragment of β-galactosidase; lacZ fragment
