[The description below was written by a language model from this plasmid's Addgene catalogue record and pLannotate feature annotations shown in this document.]
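Description:
pRATIO2212 is an empty Gateway destination vector for plant expression, built on the pGWB401 binary backbone and intended for Agrobacterium-mediated T-DNA delivery. The sequenced record is about 14 kb. It carries a ColE1/pBR322-type origin with the bom site for propagation in E. coli, and the pVS1 oriV, RepA and StaA functions for stable maintenance in Agrobacterium. An aadA gene provides spectinomycin resistance in bacteria. Because the Gateway cassette contains a chloramphenicol resistance gene and the ccdB toxin, the unrecombined plasmid is selected on chloramphenicol plus spectinomycin and must be grown in a ccdB-tolerant strain.

Between the right and left T-DNA borders, the catalogue lists a UBQ10 promoter driving the payload, although this promoter was not picked up in the automated feature table. The annotated elements downstream are an SV40 nuclear localization signal, then the attR1–CmR–ccdB–attR2 cassette, followed by mScarlet-I, a short unannotated gap, a Venus-type yellow fluorescent protein (recorded as mVenus), and a NOS terminator. An LR reaction replaces the cassette with a gene of interest, placing it upstream of mScarlet-I as a C-terminal fusion. The yellow protein from the same transcription unit presumably serves as the reference signal, so that the red-to-yellow ratio reports the abundance of the target protein normalized for expression level. The record does not state what lies between the two fluorescent proteins or how they are separated. A NOS promoter–nptII–NOS terminator cassette near the left border gives kanamycin selection of transformed plants. The vector belongs to a series designed for ratiometric analysis of protein abundance in plants.
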