Addgene plasmid #141302: pRATIO2212
Purpose: (Empty Backbone) Gateway cloning compatible dual fluorescent ratiometric binary vector
Depositing lab: David Nelson. Depositing organization: University of California, Riverside. Publication: A series of dual-reporter vectors for ratiometric analysis of protein abundance in plants. Khosla A, Rodriguez-Furlan C, Kapoor S, Van Norman JM, Nelson DC. Plant Direct. 2020 Jun 21;4(6):e00231. doi: 10.1002/pld3.231. eCollection 2020 Jun. PubMed 32582876.
Backbone
  Vector backbone: pGWB401
  Backbone manufacturer: Tsuyoshi Nakagawa
  Backbone size (bp): 11000
  Vector type: Plant Expression
  Promoter: UBQ10 promoter
  Selectable markers: Kanamycin
  Tag / fusion protein: mScarlet-I (C terminal on insert); mVenus (C terminal on insert)
Growth in bacteria
  Bacterial resistance: Chloramphenicol and Spectinomycin, 25 & 50 μg/mL
  Growth temperature: 37°C
  Growth strain: ccdB Survival
  Copy number: High Copy
Gene/Insert
  Cloning method: Gateway Cloning
Terms and licenses: Academic/Nonprofit Terms; Industry Terms: Not Available to Industry
Depositor comments: Please visit https://www.biorxiv.org/content/10.1101/2020.02.10.939363v1 for bioRxiv preprint.
How to cite: pRATIO2212 was a gift from David Nelson (Addgene plasmid # 141302 ; http://n2t.net/addgene:141302 ; RRID:Addgene_141302)
